Addgene plasmid #48979: pBEG R2-eGFP-L3 #BGV201
Purpose: Supplies the selection marker (eGFP) and IRES with flanked by AttR2 and AttL3 sites for Gateway cloning recombination reaction. (This corresponds to a module 3 plasmid).
Depositing lab: David Dankort. Depositing organization: McGill University. Publication: A modular lentiviral and retroviral construction system to rapidly generate vectors for gene expression and gene knockdown in vitro and in vivo. Geiling B, Vandal G, Posner AR, de Bruyns A, Dutchak KL, Garnett S, Dankort D. PLoS One. 2013 Oct 11;8(10):e76279. doi: 10.1371/journal.pone.0076279. PubMed 24146852.
Backbone
  Vector backbone: pBEG R2+xL3 (Addgene plasmid 48952)
  Backbone manufacturer: Dankort Lab
  Total vector size (bp): 3678
  Vector type: Gateway cloning vector
Growth in bacteria
  Bacterial resistance: Kanamycin, 50 μg/mL
  Growth temperature: 37°C
  Growth strain: DH5alpha
  Copy number: Unknown
Gene/Insert
  Gene/Insert name: eGFP
  Promoter: NA
  Tag / fusion protein: IRES (strong) (N terminal on insert)
  Cloning method: Restriction Enzyme; 5′ cloning site unknown (unknown if destroyed); 3′ cloning site unknown (unknown if destroyed)
  Sequencing primers: 5′ M13-F20; 3′ M13 R
Terms and licenses: Academic/Nonprofit Terms; Industry Terms: Not Available to Industry
How to cite: pBEG R2-eGFP-L3 #BGV201 was a gift from David Dankort (Addgene plasmid # 48979 ; http://n2t.net/addgene:48979 ; RRID:Addgene_48979)
