[The description below was written by a language model from this plasmid's Addgene catalogue record.]
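Description:
pBEG R2-eGFP-L3 is a Gateway entry-type cloning plasmid of about 3.7 kb, built on the pBEG R2+xL3 backbone and serving as a "module 3" donor in a modular system for assembling lentiviral and retroviral vectors. It is maintained in standard E. coli cloning strains under kanamycin selection. The record does not state the origin of replication or copy number, and no feature table is provided, so the precise layout of backbone elements cannot be described beyond what the catalogue fields give.

The payload is an internal ribosome entry site (described as a "strong" IRES) placed immediately upstream of the eGFP coding sequence, and the whole IRES-eGFP unit is flanked by attR2 and attL3 recombination sites. The cassette carries no promoter of its own. This is by design: in a multisite Gateway recombination reaction, the attR2 and attL3 sites pair with matching sites on neighbouring modules and the destination vector, fixing the position and orientation of this fragment downstream of the other modules. Once assembled, the IRES allows cap-independent translation of eGFP from the same transcript that encodes the upstream gene of interest, so fluorescence reports on expression of the bicistronic message and serves as a marker for identifying or sorting transduced cells.

The plasmid is therefore not an expression construct itself but a building block, used to add a fluorescent selection marker when rapidly generating viral vectors for gene expression or gene knockdown in vitro and in vivo. The restriction sites used to insert the cassette are not recorded. M13 forward and reverse primer sites flank the insert for sequence verification.
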