>Addgene plasmid #48979 | pBEG R2-eGFP-L3 #BGV201 | depositor partial sequence | sequence record 71720 | Full sequence
CCAATACGCAAACCGCCTCTCCCCGCGCGTTGGCCGATTCATTAATGCAGCTGGCACGACAGGTTTCCCG
ACTGGAAAGCGGGCAGTGAGCGCAACGCAATTAATGTGAGTTAGCTCACTCATTAGGCACCCCAGGCTTT
ACACTTTATGCTTCCGCGGCTCGTATGTTGTGTGGAATTGTGAGCGGATAACAATTTCACACAGGAAACA
GCTATGACCATGATTACGCCACTAGCAGATCTGCCGGCCATAGTGACTGGATATGTTGTGTTTTACAGTA
TTATGTAGTCTGTTTTTTATGCAAAATCTAATTTAATATATTGATATTTATATCATTTTACGTTTCTCGT
TCAGCTTTCTTGTACAAAGTGGTGCTAGCGCGGCCGCCCCCTTCACCTTGGATCCGCCGGCGAATTCCGC
CCCGCCCCTCTCCCTCCCCCCCCCCTAACGTTACTGGCCGAAGCCGCTTGGAATAAGGCCGGTGTGCGTT
TGTCTATATGTTATTTTCCACCATATTGCCGTCTTTTGGCAATGTGAGGGCCCGGAAACCTGGCCCTGTC
TTCTTGACGAGCATTCCTAGGGGTCTTTCCCCTCTCGCCAAAGGAATGCAAGGTCTGTTGAATGTCGTGA
AGGAAGCAGTTCCTCTGGAAGCTTCTTGAAGACAAACAACGTCTGTAGCGACCCTTTGCAGGCAGCGGAA
CCCCCCACCTGGCGACAGGTGCCTCTGCGGCCAAAAGCCACGTGTATAAGATACACCTGCAAAGGCGGCA
CAACCCCAGTGCCACGTTGTGAGTTGGATAGTTGTGGAAAGAGTCAAATGGCTCTCCTCAAGCGTATTCA
ACAAGGGGCTGAAGGATGCCCAGAAGGTACCCCATTGTATGGGATCTGATCTGGGGCCTCGGTGCACATG
CTTTACATGTGTTTAGTCGAGGTTAAAAAAACGTCTAGGCCCCCCGAACCACGGGGACGTGGTTTTCCTT
TGAAAAACACGATGATAATATGGCCACAACCATGGCCAGATCCACCATGGTGAGCAAGGGCGAGGAGCTG
TTCACCGGGGTGGTGCCCATCCTGGTCGAGCTGGACGGCGACGTAAACGGCCACAAGTTCAGCGTGTCCG
GCGAGGGCGAGGGCGATGCCACCTACGGCAAGCTGACCCTGAAGTTCATCTGCACCACCGGCAAGCTGCC
CGTGCCCTGGCCCACCCTCGTGACCACCCTGACCTACGGCGTGCAGTGCTTCAGCCGCTACCCCGACCAC
ATGAAGCAGCACGACTTCTTCAAGTCCGCCATGCCCGAAGGCTACGTCCAGGAGCGCACCATCTTCTTCA
AGGACGACGGCAACTACAAGACCCGCGCCGAGGTGAAGTTCGAGGGCGACACCCTGGTGAACCGCATCGA
GCTGAAGGGCATCGACTTCAAGGAGGACGGCAACATCCTGGGGCACAAGCTGGAGTACAACTACAACAGC
CACAACGTCTATATCATGGCCGACAAGCAGAAGAACGGCATCAAGGTGAACTTCAAGATCCGCCACAACA
TCGAGGACGGCAGCGTGCAGCTCGCCGACCACTACCAGCAGAACACCCCCATCGGCGACGGCCCCGTGCT
GCTGCCCGACAACCACTACCTGAGCACCCAGTCCGCCCTGAGCAAAGACCCCAACGAGAAGCGCGATCAC
ATGGTCCTGCTGGAGTTCGTGACCGCCGCCGGGATCACTCTAGGCATGGACGAGCTGTACAAGTAAGGAT
CTCCTAGGCTCGAGTTAAGGGTGGGCGCGCCCCCGGGCAACTTTATTATACAAAGTTGGCATTATAAAAA
AGCATTGCTCATCAATTTGTTGCAACGAACAGGTCACTATCAGTCAAAATAAAATCATTATTTACTAGTG
TTAACTTCGATCCCCAATTCGCCCTATAGTGAGTCGTATTACAATTCACTGGCCGTCGTTTTACAACGTC
GTGACTGGGAAAACCCTGGCGTTACCCAACTTAATCGCCTTGCAGCACATCCCCCTTTCGCCAGCTGGCG
TAATAGCGAAGAGGCCCGCACCGATCGCCCTTCCCAACAGTTGCGCAGCCTGAATGGCGAATGAGCTTGC
GCCGTCCCGTCAAGTCAGCGTAATGCTCTGCCAGTGTTACAACCAATTAACCAATTCTGATTAGAAAAAC
TCATCGAGCATCAAATGAAACTGCAATTTATTCATATCAGGATTATCAATACCATATTTTTGAAAAAGCC
GTTTCTGTAATGAAGGAGAAAACTCACCGAGGCAGTTCCATAGGATGGCAAGATCCTGGTATCGGTCTGC
GATTCCGACTCGTCCAACATCAATACAACCTATTAATTTCCCCTCGTCAAAAATAAGGTTATCAAGTGAG
AAATCACCATGAGTGACGACTGAATCCGGTGAGAATGGCAAAAGGTTATGCATTTCTTTCCAGACTTGTT
CAACAGGCCAGCCATTACGCTCGTCATCAAAATCACTCGCATCAACCAAACCGTTATTCATTCGTGATTG
CGCCTGAGCGAGACGAAATACGCGATCGCTGTTAAAAGGACAATTACAAACAGGAATCGAATGCAACCGG
CGCAGGAACACTGCCAGCGCATCAACAATATTTTCACCTGAATCAGGATATTCTTCTAATACCTGGAATG
CTGTTTTCCCAGGGATCGCAGTGGTGAGTAACCATGCATCATCAGGAGTACGGATAAAATGCTTGATGGT
CGGAAGAGGCATAAATTCCGTCAGCCAGTTTAGTCTGACCATCTCATCTGTAACATCATTGGCAACGCTA
CCTTTGCCATGTTTCAGAAACAACTCTGGCGCATCGGGCTTCCCATACAATCAATAGATTGTCGCACCTG
ATTGCCCGACATTATCGCGAGCCCATTTATACCCATATAAATCAGCATCCATGTTGGAATTTAATCGCGG
CCTCGACGAGCAAGACGTTTCCCGTTGAATATGGCTCATAACACCCCTTGTATTACTGTTTATGTAAGCA
GACAGTTTTATTGTTCATGATGATATATTTTTATCTTGTGCAATGTAACATCAGAGATTTTGAGACACTC
GACAAGATGATCTTCTTGAGATCGTTTTGGTCTGCGCGTAATCTCTTGCTCTGAAAACGAAAAAACCGCC
TTGCAGGGCGGTTTTTCGAAGGTTCTCTGAGCTACCAACTCTTTGAACCGAGGTAACTGGCTTGGAGGAG
CGCAGTCACCAAAACTTGTCCTTTCAGTTTAGCCTTAACCGGCGCATGACTTCAAGACTAACTCCTCTAA
ATCAATTACCAGTGGCTGCTGCCAGTGGTGCTTTTGCATGTCTTTCCGGGTTGGACTCAAGACGATAGTT
ACCGGATAAGGCGCAGCGGTCGGACTGAACGGGGGGTTCGTGCATACAGTCCAGCTTGGAGCGAACTGCC
TACCCGGAACTGAGTGTCAGGCGTGGAATGAGACAAACGCGGCCATAACAGCGGAATGACACCGGTAAAC
CGAAAGGCAGGAACAGGAGAGCGCACGAGGGAGCCGCCAGGGGAAACGCCTGGTATCTTTATAGTCCTGT
CGGGTTTCGCCACCACTGATTTGAGCGTCAGATTTCGTGATGCTTGTCAGGGGGGCGGAGCCTATGGAAA
AACGGCTTTGCCGCGGCCCTCTCACTTCCCTCGCGAAAGCT
