>Addgene plasmid #48979 | pBEG R2-eGFP-L3 #BGV201 | addgene partial sequence | sequence record 72840 | M13pUC-Fwd 5'-CCCAGTCACGACGTTGTAAAACG-3'
AGGGCGAATTGGGGATCGAAGTTAACACTAGTAAATAATGATTTTATTTTGACTGATAGTGACCTGTTCG
TTGCAACAAATTGATGAGCAATGCTTTTTTATAATGCCAACTTTGTATAATAAAGTTGCCCGGGGGCGCG
CCCACCCTTAACTCGAGCCTAGGAGATCCTTACTTGTACAGCTCGTCCATGCCTAGAGTGATCCCGGCGG
CGGTCACGAACTCCAGCAGGACCATGTGATCGCGCTTCTCGTTGGGGTCTTTGCTCAGGGCGGACTGGGT
GCTCAGGTAGTGGTTGTCGGGCAGCAGCACGGGGCCGTCGCCGATGGGGGTGTTCTGCTGGTAGTGGTCG
GCGAGCTGCACGCTGCCGTCCTCGATGTTGTGGCGGATCTTGAAGTTCACCTTGATGCCGTTCTTCTGCT
TGTCGGCCATGATATAGACGTTGTGGCTGTTGTAGTTGTACTCCAGCTTGTGCCCCAGGATGTTGCCGTC
CTCCTTGAAGTCGATGCCCTTCAGCTCGATGCGGTTCACCAGGGTGTCGCCCTCGAACTTCACCTCGGCG
CGGGTCTTGTAGTTGCCGTCGTCCTTGAAGAAGATGGTGCGCTCCTGGACGTAGCCTTCGGGCATGGCGG
ACTTGAAGAAGTCGTGCTGCTTCATGTGGTCGGGGTAGCGGCTGAAGCACTGCACGCCGTAGGTCAGGGT
GGTCACGAGGGTGGGCCAGGGCACGGGCAGCTTGCCGGTGGTGCAGATGAACTTCAGGGTCAGCTTGCCG
TAGGTGGCATCGCCCTCGCCCTCGCCGGACACGCTGAACTTGTGGCCGTTTACGTCGCCGTCCAGCTCGA
CCAGGATGGGCACCACCCCGGTGAACAGCTCCTCGCCCTTGCTCACCATA
