>Addgene plasmid #48979 | pBEG R2-eGFP-L3 #BGV201 | addgene partial sequence | sequence record 80078 | pBR322ori-F 5'-GGGAAACGCCTGGTATCTTT-3'
TTTGAGCGTCAGATTTCGTGATGCTTGTCAGGGGGGCGGAGCCTATGGAAAAACGGCTTTGCCGCGGCCC
TCTCACTTCCCTCGCGAAAGCTCCAATACGCAAACCGCCTCTCCCCGCGCGTTGGCCGATTCATTAATGC
AGCTGGCACGACAGGTTTCCCGACTGGAAAGCGGGCAGTGAGCGCAACGCAATTAATGTGAGTTAGCTCA
CTCATTAGGCACCCCAGGCTTTACACTTTATGCTTCCGCGGCTCGTATGTTGTGTGGAATTGTGAGCGGA
TAACAATTTCACACAGGAAACAGCTATGACCATGATTACGCCACTAGCAGATCTGCCGGCCATAGTGACT
GGATATGTTGTGTTTTACAGTATTATGTAGTCTGTTTTTTATGCAAAATCTAATTTAATATATTGATATT
TATATCATTTTACGTTTCTCGTTCAGCTTTCTTGTACAAAGTGGTGCTAGCGCGGCCGCCCCCTTCACCT
TGGATCCGCCGGCGAATTCCGCCCC
